Addgene plasmid #71163: pSGE_647_S2-1-eyg_dCP
Purpose: Luciferase reporter
Depositing lab: Alexander Stark. Depositing organization: Research Institute of Molecular Pathology (IMP). Publication: Transcriptional regulators form diverse groups with context-dependent regulatory functions. Stampfel G, Kazmar T, Frank O, Wienerroither S, Reiter F, Stark A. Nature. 2015 Nov 9. doi: 10.1038/nature15545. PubMed 26550828.
Backbone
  Vector backbone: unknown
  Vector type: Insect Expression, Luciferase
Growth in bacteria
  Bacterial resistance: Ampicillin, 100 μg/mL
  Growth temperature: 37°C
  Growth strain: DH5alpha
  Copy number: High Copy
Gene/Insert
  Gene/Insert name: 647_S2-1-eyg_dCP
  Species: Synthetic
  Promoter: DSCP Drosophila synthetic core promoter
  Tag / fusion protein: luciferase (C terminal on backbone)
  Cloning method: Gateway Cloning
  Sequencing primers: 5′ RVprimer3; 3′ LucNRev
Terms and licenses: Academic/Nonprofit Terms; Industry Terms: Not Available to Industry
How to cite: pSGE_647_S2-1-eyg_dCP was a gift from Alexander Stark (Addgene plasmid # 71163 ; http://n2t.net/addgene:71163 ; RRID:Addgene_71163)
