[The description below was written by a language model from this plasmid's Addgene catalogue record and pLannotate feature annotations shown in this document.]
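Description:
pSGE_647_S2-1-eyg_dCP is a 5.5 kb firefly luciferase reporter plasmid for expression in insect cells, built by Gateway cloning. The catalogue lists the backbone as unknown. The feature layout, however, shows a synthetic poly(A) signal and an RNA polymerase II pause site upstream of the cloning region, followed by luc+ and an SV40 polyadenylation signal. This arrangement is typical of promoterless luciferase reporter vectors, where the upstream terminator elements suppress read-through transcription from the backbone. In bacteria the plasmid is maintained at high copy from a ColE1/pUC-type origin and selected with ampicillin through the bla gene and its promoter. An f1 phage origin is also present. The short annotated fragments of lacZα, a tetracycline resistance gene and SV40 large T antigen appear to be non-functional backbone remnants.

The payload is a synthetic regulatory insert of roughly 500 bp, named 647_S2-1-eyg_dCP, which lies between attB1 and attB2 recombination sites just upstream of the reporter. Within it, the annotation finds only a short fragment matching a Gal4 UAS site, suggesting that the insert carries a Gal4 binding sequence. The rest of the insert is unannotated, and the record does not say what it contains beyond what the name hints at. Luciferase transcription is recorded as being driven by the Drosophila synthetic core promoter (DSCP), which presumably sits in the unannotated interval between attB2 and the luc+ coding sequence. Because a core promoter has little activity on its own, the luciferase signal reflects the regulatory input from the upstream insert. The stated purpose is simply "luciferase reporter". The associated study concerns the context-dependent functions of transcriptional regulators, which fits use of this plasmid as one of several reporter contexts in insect cell transfection assays.
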