Features (pLannotate 1.2.2; 14 found; start..end, strand, type, name):
     39..160     -  polyA_signal   SV40 poly(A) signal: SV40 polyadenylation signal
    183..251     -  CDS            large T antigen (fragment): large T antigen from SV40 (simian virus 40)
    267..399     +  CDS            TcR (fragment): tetracycline efflux protein; tet; confers resistance to tetracycline
    579..1167    -  rep_origin     ori: high-copy-number ColE1/pMB1/pBR322/pUC origin of replication
   1338..2198    -  CDS            AmpR: β-lactamase; bla; confers resistance to ampicillin, carbenicillin, and related antibiotics
   2199..2303    -  promoter       AmpR promoter: bla
   2330..2758    +  rep_origin     f1 ori (sequence partly withheld): f1 bacteriophage origin of replication; arrow indicates direction of (+) strand synthesis
   2790..2857    -  CDS            lacZα (fragment): LacZα fragment of β-galactosidase; lacZ fragment
   2916..2964    +  polyA_signal   poly(A) signal: synthetic polyadenylation signal
   2978..3069    +  misc_feature   pause site: RNA polymerase II transcriptional pause signal from the human α2 globin gene
   3083..3107    +  protein_bind   attB1: mutant version of attB; recombination site for the Gateway® BP reaction BP Clonase™
   3139..3158    -  protein_bind   5X UAS (fragment): five tandem copies of the "ScaI site" 17-mer CGGAGTACTGTCCTCCG, an upstream activating sequence (UAS) that efficiently binds yeast Gal4 (Webster et al., 1988; Pfeiffer et al., 2010) GAL4
   3596..3620    -  protein_bind   attB2: mutant version of attB; recombination site for the Gateway® BP reaction BP Clonase™
   3817..5469    +  CDS            luciferase: firefly luciferase; luc+; enhanced luc+ version of the luciferase gene
>Addgene plasmid #71163 | pSGE_647_S2-1-eyg_dCP | depositor full sequence | sequence record 127090 | Full Sequence
CTAGAGTCGGGGCGGCCGGCCGCTTCGAGCAGACATGATAAGATACATTGATGAGTTTGGACAAACCACA
ACTAGAATGCAGTGAAAAAAATGCTTTATTTGTGAAATTTGTGATGCTATTGCTTTATTTGTAACCATTA
TAAGCTGCAATAAACAAGTTAACAACAACAATTGCATTCATTTTATGTTTCAGGTTCAGGGGGAGGTGTG
GGAGGTTTTTTAAAGCAAGTAAAACCTCTACAAATGTGGTAAAATCGATAAGGATCCGTCGACCGATGCC
CTTGAGAGCCTTCAACCCAGTCAGCTCCTTCCGGTGGGCGCGGGGCATGACTATCGTCGCCGCACTTATG
ACTGTCTTCTTTATCATGCAACTCGTAGGACAGGTGCCGGCAGCGCTCTTCCGCTTCCTCGCTCACTGAC
TCGCTGCGCTCGGTCGTTCGGCTGCGGCGAGCGGTATCAGCTCACTCAAAGGCGGTAATACGGTTATCCA
CAGAATCAGGGGATAACGCAGGAAAGAACATGTGAGCAAAAGGCCAGCAAAAGGCCAGGAACCGTAAAAA
GGCCGCGTTGCTGGCGTTTTTCCATAGGCTCCGCCCCCCTGACGAGCATCACAAAAATCGACGCTCAAGT
CAGAGGTGGCGAAACCCGACAGGACTATAAAGATACCAGGCGTTTCCCCCTGGAAGCTCCCTCGTGCGCT
CTCCTGTTCCGACCCTGCCGCTTACCGGATACCTGTCCGCCTTTCTCCCTTCGGGAAGCGTGGCGCTTTC
TCATAGCTCACGCTGTAGGTATCTCAGTTCGGTGTAGGTCGTTCGCTCCAAGCTGGGCTGTGTGCACGAA
CCCCCCGTTCAGCCCGACCGCTGCGCCTTATCCGGTAACTATCGTCTTGAGTCCAACCCGGTAAGACACG
ACTTATCGCCACTGGCAGCAGCCACTGGTAACAGGATTAGCAGAGCGAGGTATGTAGGCGGTGCTACAGA
GTTCTTGAAGTGGTGGCCTAACTACGGCTACACTAGAAGAACAGTATTTGGTATCTGCGCTCTGCTGAAG
CCAGTTACCTTCGGAAAAAGAGTTGGTAGCTCTTGATCCGGCAAACAAACCACCGCTGGTAGCGGTGGTT
TTTTTGTTTGCAAGCAGCAGATTACGCGCAGAAAAAAAGGATCTCAAGAAGATCCTTTGATCTTTTCTAC
GGGGTCTGACGCTCAGTGGAACGAAAACTCACGTTAAGGGATTTTGGTCATGAGATTATCAAAAAGGATC
TTCACCTAGATCCTTTTAAATTAAAAATGAAGTTTTAAATCAATCTAAAGTATATATGAGTAAACTTGGT
CTGACAGTTACCAATGCTTAATCAGTGAGGCACCTATCTCAGCGATCTGTCTATTTCGTTCATCCATAGT
TGCCTGACTCCCCGTCGTGTAGATAACTACGATACGGGAGGGCTTACCATCTGGCCCCAGTGCTGCAATG
ATACCGCGAGACCCACGCTCACCGGCTCCAGATTTATCAGCAATAAACCAGCCAGCCGGAAGGGCCGAGC
GCAGAAGTGGTCCTGCAACTTTATCCGCCTCCATCCAGTCTATTAATTGTTGCCGGGAAGCTAGAGTAAG
TAGTTCGCCAGTTAATAGTTTGCGCAACGTTGTTGCCATTGCTACAGGCATCGTGGTGTCACGCTCGTCG
TTTGGTATGGCTTCATTCAGCTCCGGTTCCCAACGATCAAGGCGAGTTACATGATCCCCCATGTTGTGCA
AAAAAGCGGTTAGCTCCTTCGGTCCTCCGATCGTTGTCAGAAGTAAGTTGGCCGCAGTGTTATCACTCAT
GGTTATGGCAGCACTGCATAATTCTCTTACTGTCATGCCATCCGTAAGATGCTTTTCTGTGACTGGTGAG
TACTCAACCAAGTCATTCTGAGAATAGTGTATGCGGCGACCGAGTTGCTCTTGCCCGGCGTCAATACGGG
ATAATACCGCGCCACATAGCAGAACTTTAAAAGTGCTCATCATTGGAAAACGTTCTTCGGGGCGAAAACT
CTCAAGGATCTTACCGCTGTTGAGATCCAGTTCGATGTAACCCACTCGTGCACCCAACTGATCTTCAGCA
TCTTTTACTTTCACCAGCGTTTCTGGGTGAGCAAAAACAGGAAGGCAAAATGCCGCAAAAAAGGGAATAA
GGGCGACACGGAAATGTTGAATACTCATACTCTTCCTTTTTCAATATTATTGAAGCATTTATCAGGGTTA
TTGTCTCATGAGCGGATACATATTTGAATGTATTTAGAAAAATAAACAAATAGGGGTTCCGCGCACATTT
CCCCGAAAAGTGCCACCTG
[124 nt withheld, positions 2330-2453]
C
[91 nt withheld, positions 2455-2545]
A
[49 nt withheld, positions 2547-2595]
CCTTTGACGTTGGAGTCCACGTTCTTT
[37 nt withheld, positions 2623-2659]
ACCCTATCTCGGTCTATTCTTTTGATTTATAAGGGATTTTGCCGATTTCGGCCTATTGGTTAAAAAATGA
GCTGATTTAACAAAAATTTAACGCGAATTTTAACAAAATATTAACGCTTACAATTTGCCATTCGCCATTC
AGGCTGCGCAACTGTTGGGAAGGGCGATCGGTGCGGGCCTCTTCGCTATTACGCCAGCCCAAGCTACCAT
GATAAGTAAGTAATATTAAGGTACGGGAGGTACTTGGAGCGGCCGCAATAAAATATCTTTATTTTCATTA
CATCTGTGTGTTGGTTTTTTGTGTGAATCGATAGTACTAACATACGCTCTCCATCAAAACAAAACGAAAC
AAAACAAACTAGCAAAATAGGCTGTCCCCAGTGCAAGTGCAGGTGCCAGAACATTTCTCTATCGATAGGT
ACCACAAGTTTGTACAAAAAAGCAGGCTCCGAATTCGCCCTTTGCACAATTTCTGTGAAGCTCGGAGGAC
AGTACTCCGGTGTCAAGTAGCTCTCGTCCGCTAATATCAATTTAGACGATATACATACGGCCAGATCTGG
CACGCAGTCTGCATTCCCAATGATGCGGGATGGATTTGGATTGTGGGGCGGAATCTCTAAGTGCGATAAG
ATGCGGAGAATTACTTCCGCGACTTGGCTCCGTTTTGTTAAATATACTATGTGTGTATGTGCGTAGTACA
GCGACTTGTACGGAGTACATAAACATATGCATATCTGCGGTTTAGTTGTCGACATTATCTTTTGTTCGTC
GTTTGAAAAATGTGTGTAGTTGTTGGGGTAACTGCGCACAATTGCCGGGCTACAGGGTGCTTTGAGTCTT
TGTTTTTGGATTTCGTTTTCGATGTTTAGCTACGAAAGCCAAGCGTTGTGCTATTTTCGAATTTTGTATT
TTATAACCCGGGCAAGGGCGAATTCGACCCAGCTTTCTTGTACAAAGTGGTAGATCTGCGATCGAGCTCG
CCCGGGGATCGAGCGCAGCGGTATAAAAGGGCGCGGGGTGGCTGAGAGCATCAGTTGTGAATGAATGTTC
GAGCCGAGCAGACGTGCCGCTGCCTTCGTTAATATCCTTTGAATAAGCCAACTTTGAATCACAAGACGCA
TACCAAACGGCATTCCGGTACTGTTGGTAAAGCCACCATGGAAGACGCCAAAAACATAAAGAAAGGCCCG
GCGCCATTCTATCCGCTGGAAGATGGAACCGCTGGAGAGCAACTGCATAAGGCTATGAAGAGATACGCCC
TGGTTCCTGGAACAATTGCTTTTACAGATGCACATATCGAGGTGGACATCACTTACGCTGAGTACTTCGA
AATGTCCGTTCGGTTGGCAGAAGCTATGAAACGATATGGGCTGAATACAAATCACAGAATCGTCGTATGC
AGTGAAAACTCTCTTCAATTCTTTATGCCGGTGTTGGGCGCGTTATTTATCGGAGTTGCAGTTGCGCCCG
CGAACGACATTTATAATGAACGTGAATTGCTCAACAGTATGGGCATTTCGCAGCCTACCGTGGTGTTCGT
TTCCAAAAAGGGGTTGCAAAAAATTTTGAACGTGCAAAAAAAGCTCCCAATCATCCAAAAAATTATTATC
ATGGATTCTAAAACGGATTACCAGGGATTTCAGTCGATGTACACGTTCGTCACATCTCATCTACCTCCCG
GTTTTAATGAATACGATTTTGTGCCAGAGTCCTTCGATAGGGACAAGACAATTGCACTGATCATGAACTC
CTCTGGATCTACTGGTCTGCCTAAAGGTGTCGCTCTGCCTCATAGAACTGCCTGCGTGAGATTCTCGCAT
GCCAGAGATCCTATTTTTGGCAATCAAATCATTCCGGATACTGCGATTTTAAGTGTTGTTCCATTCCATC
ACGGTTTTGGAATGTTTACTACACTCGGATATTTGATATGTGGATTTCGAGTCGTCTTAATGTATAGATT
TGAAGAAGAGCTGTTTCTGAGGAGCCTTCAGGATTACAAGATTCAAAGTGCGCTGCTGGTGCCAACCCTA
TTCTCCTTCTTCGCCAAAAGCACTCTGATTGACAAATACGATTTATCTAATTTACACGAAATTGCTTCTG
GTGGCGCTCCCCTCTCTAAGGAAGTCGGGGAAGCGGTTGCCAAGAGGTTCCATCTGCCAGGTATCAGGCA
AGGATATGGGCTCACTGAGACTACATCAGCTATTCTGATTACACCCGAGGGGGATGATAAACCGGGCGCG
GTCGGTAAAGTTGTTCCATTTTTTGAAGCGAAGGTTGTGGATCTGGATACCGGGAAAACGCTGGGCGTTA
ATCAAAGAGGCGAACTGTGTGTGAGAGGTCCTATGATTATGTCCGGTTATGTAAACAATCCGGAAGCGAC
CAACGCCTTGATTGACAAGGATGGATGGCTACATTCTGGAGACATAGCTTACTGGGACGAAGACGAACAC
TTCTTCATCGTTGACCGCCTGAAGTCTCTGATTAAGTACAAAGGCTATCAGGTGGCTCCCGCTGAATTGG
AATCCATCTTGCTCCAACACCCCAACATCTTCGACGCAGGTGTCGCAGGTCTTCCCGACGATGACGCCGG
TGAACTTCCCGCCGCCGTTGTTGTTTTGGAGCACGGAAAGACGATGACGGAAAAAGAGATCGTGGATTAC
GTCGCCAGTCAAGTAACAACCGCGAAAAAGTTGCGCGGAGGAGTTGTGTTTGTGGACGAAGTACCGAAAG
GTCTTACCGGAAAACTCGACGCAAGAAAAATCAGAGAGATCCTCATAAAGGCCAAGAAGGGCGGAAAGAT
CGCCGTGTAATT
