>Addgene plasmid #71163 | pSGE_647_S2-1-eyg_dCP | addgene partial sequence | sequence record 129046 | LucNRev 5'-CCTTATGCAGTTGCTCTCC-3'
GGCGCCGGGCCTTTCTTTATGTTTTTGGCGTCTTCCATGGTGGCTTTACCAACAGTACCGGAATGCCGTT
TGGTATGCGTCTTGTGATTCAAAGTTGGCTTATTCAAAGGATATTAACGAAGGCAGCGGCACGTCTGCTC
GGCTCGAACATTCATTCACAACTGATGCTCTCAGCCACCCCGCGCCCTTTTATACCGCTGCGCTCGATCC
CCGGGCGAGCTCGATCGCAGATCTACCACTTTGTACAAGAAAGCTGGGTCGAATTCGCCCTTGCCCGGGT
TATAAAATACAAAATTCGAAAATAGCACAACGCTTGGCTTTCGTAGCTAAACATCGAAAACGAAATCCAA
AAACAAAGACTCAAAGCACCCTGTAGCCCGGCAATTGTGCGCAGTTACCCCAACAACTACACACATTTTT
CAAACGACGAACAAAAGATAATGTCGACAACTAAACCGCAGATATGCATATGTTTATGTACTCCGTACAA
GTCGCTGTACTACGCACATACACACATAGTATATTTAACAAAACGGAGCCAAGTCGCGGAAGTAATTCTC
CGCATCTTATCGCACTTAGAGATTCCGCCCCACAATCCAAATCCATCCCGCATCATTGGGAATGCAGACT
GCGTGCCAGATCTGGCCGTATGTATATCGTCTAAATTGATATTAGCGGACGAGAGCTACTTGACACCGGA
GTACTGTCCTCCGAGCTTCACAGAAATTGTGCAAAGGGCGAATTCGGAGCCTGCTTTTTTGTACAAACTT
GTGGTACCTATCGATAGAGAAATGTTCTGGCACCTGCACTTGCACTGGGGACAGCCTATTTTGCTAGTTT
