>Addgene plasmid #71163 | pSGE_647_S2-1-eyg_dCP | addgene partial sequence | sequence record 129048 | RVprimer3 5'-CTAGCAAAATAGGCTGTCCC-3'
TTTCTCTATCGATAGGTACCACAAGTTTGTACAAAAAAGCAGGCTCCGAATTCGCCCTTTGCACAATTTC
TGTGAAGCTCGGAGGACAGTACTCCGGTGTCAAGTAGCTCTCGTCCGCTAATATCAATTTAGACGATATA
CATACGGCCAGATCTGGCACGCAGTCTGCATTCCCAATGATGCGGGATGGATTTGGATTGTGGGGCGGAA
TCTCTAAGTGCGATAAGATGCGGAGAATTACTTCCGCGACTTGGCTCCGTTTTGTTAAATATACTATGTG
TGTATGTGCGTAGTACAGCGACTTGTACGGAGTACATAAACATATGCATATCTGCGGTTTAGTTGTCGAC
ATTATCTTTTGTTCGTCGTTTGAAAAATGTGTGTAGTTGTTGGGGTAACTGCGCACAATTGCCGGGCTAC
AGGGTGCTTTGAGTCTTTGTTTTTGGATTTCGTTTTCGATGTTTAGCTACGAAAGCCAAGCGTTGTGCTA
TTTTCGAATTTTGTATTTTATAACCCGGGCAAGGGCGAATTCGACCCAGCTTTCTTGTACAAAGTGGTAG
ATCTGCGATCGAGCTCGCCCGGGGATCGAGCGCAGCGGTATAAAAGGGCGCGGGGTGGCTGAGAGCATCA
GTTGTGAATGAATGTTCGAGCCGAGCAGACGTGCCGCTGCCTTCGTTAATATCCTTTGAATAAGCCAACT
TTGAATCACAAGACGCATACCAAACGGCATTCCGGTACTGTTGGTAAAGCCACCATGGAAGACGCCAAAA
ACATAAAGAAAGGCCCGGCGCCATTCTATCCGCTGGAAGATGGAACCGCTGGAGAGCAACTGCATAAGGC
TATGAAGAGATACGCCCTGGTTCCTGGAACAATTGCTTTTACAGATGCACATATCGAGGT
